>Addgene plasmid #159701 | pG20_mCherry_Hyg | addgene full sequence | sequence record 314388 | Addgene NGS Result
TGTCCTCTCCAAATGAAATGAACTTCCTTATATAGAGGAAGGGTCTTGCGAAGGATAGTGGGATTGTGCG
TCATCCCTTACGTCAGTGGAGATGTCACATCAATCCACTTGCTTTGAAGTCGTGGTTGGAACGACTTCTT
TTTCCACGATGCTCCTCGTGGGTGGGGGTCCATCTTTGGGACCACTGTCGGCAGAGGCATCTTGAATGAT
AGCCTTTCCTTTATCGCAATGATGGCATTTGTAGGAGCCACCTTCCTTTTCTACTGTCCTTTCGATGAAG
TGACAGATAGCTGGGCAATGGAATCCGAGGAGGTTTCCCGAAATTACCCTTTGTTGAAAAGTCTCAATAA
AGCTTCGACGAGTCAGTAATAAACGGCGTCAAAGTGGTTGCAGCCGGCACACACGAGTCGTGTTTATCAA
CTCAAAGCACAAATACTTTTCCTCAACCTAAAAATAAGGCAATTAGCCAAAAACAACTTTGCGTGTAAAC
AACGCTCAATACACGTGTCATTTTATTATTAGCTATTGCTTCACCGCCTTAGCTTTCTCGTGACCTAGTC
GTCCTCGTCTTTTCTTCTTCTTCTTCTATAAAACAATACCCAAAGACCTCTTCTTCTTCACAATTCAGAT
TTCAATTTCTCAAAATCTTAAAAACTTTCTCTCAATTCTCTCTACCGTGATCAAGGTAAATTTCTGTGTT
CCTTATTCTCTCAAAATCTTCGATTTTGTTTTCGTTCGATCCCAATTTCGTATATGTTCTTTGGTTTAGA
TTCTGTTAATCTTAGATCGAAGACGATTTTCTGGGTTTGATCGTTAGATATCATCTTAATTCTCGATTAG
GGTTTCATAGATATCATCCGATTTGTTCAAATAATTTGAGTTTTGTCGAATAATTACTCTTCGATTTGTG
ATTTCTATCTAGATCTGGTGTTAGTTTCTAGTTTGTGCGATCGAATTTGTCGATTAATCTGAGTTTTTCT
GATTAACAGACTAGAGTTAACCGGGCTCAGGCCTGGCGCGCCACTAGTGGATCCATCGATAGTACTGTCG
ACCTCGAGGGTACCGCTCCCGGGATGGTGAGCAAGGGCGAGGAGGATAACATGGCCATCATCAAGGAGTT
CATGCGCTTCAAGGTGCACATGGAGGGCTCCGTGAACGGCCACGAGTTCGAGATCGAGGGCGAGGGCGAG
GGCCGCCCCTACGAGGGCACCCAGACCGCCAAGCTGAAGGTGACCAAGGGTGGCCCCCTGCCCTTCGCCT
GGGACATCCTGTCCCCTCAGTTCATGTACGGCTCCAAGGCCTACGTGAAGCACCCCGCCGACATCCCCGA
CTACTTGAAGCTGTCCTTCCCCGAGGGCTTCAAGTGGGAGCGCGTGATGAACTTCGAGGACGGCGGCGTG
GTGACCGTGACCCAGGACTCCTCCCTGCAGGACGGCGAGTTCATCTACAAGGTGAAGCTGCGCGGCACCA
ACTTCCCCTCCGACGGCCCCGTAATGCAGAAGAAGACCATGGGCTGGGAGGCCTCCTCCGAGCGGATGTA
CCCCGAGGACGGCGCCCTGAAGGGCGAGATCAAGCAGAGGCTGAAGCTGAAGGACGGCGGCCACTACGAC
GCTGAGGTCAAGACCACCTACAAGGCCAAGAAGCCCGTGCAGCTGCCCGGCGCCTACAACGTCAACATCA
AGTTGGACATCACCTCCCACAACGAGGACTACACCATCGTGGAACAGTACGAACGCGCCGAGGGCCGCCA
CTCCACCGGCGGCATGGACGAGCTGTACAAGTAGGAGCTCATATGAAGATGAAGATGAAATATTTGGTGT
GTCAAATAAATAGCTTGTGTGCTTAAGTTTGTGTTTTTTTCTTGGCTTGTTGTGTTATGAATTTGTGGCT
TTTTCTAATATTAAATGAATGTAAGATCTCATTATAATGAATAAACAAATGTTTCTATAATCCATTGTGA
ATGTTTTGTTGGATCTCTTCTGCAGCATATAACTACTGTATGTGCTATGGTATGGACTATGGAATATGAT
TAAAGATAAGGAATTCAGATCGGCTGAGTGGCTCCTTCAACGTTGCGGTTCTGTCAGTTCCAAACGTAAA
ACGGCTTGTCCCGCGTCATCGGCGGGGGTCATAACGTGACTCCCTTAATTCTCCGCTCATGATCAGATTG
TCGTTTCCCGCCTTCAGTTTAAACTATCAGTGTTTGACAGGATATATTGGCGGGTAAACTAAGTCGCTGT
ATGTGTTTGTTTGAGATCTCATGTGAGCAAAAGGCCAGCAAAAGGCCAGGAACCGTAAAAAGGCCGCGTT
GCTGGCGTTTTTCCATAGGCTCCGCCCCCCTGACGAGCATCACAAAAATCGACGCTCAAGTCAGAGGTGG
CGAAACCCGACAGGACTATAAAGATACCAGGCGTTTCCCCCTGGAAGCTCCCTCGTGCGCTCTCCTGTTC
CGACCCTGCCGCTTACCGGATACCTGTCCGCCTTTCTCCCTTCGGGAAGCGTGGCGCTTTCTCATAGCTC
ACGCTGTAGGTATCTCAGTTCGGTGTAGGTCGTTCGCTCCAAGCTGGGCTGTGTGCACGAACCCCCCGTT
CAGCCCGACCGCTGCGCCTTATCCGGTAACTATCGTCTTGAGTCCAACCCGGTAAGACACGACTTATCGC
CACTGGCAGCAGCCACTGGTAACAGGATTAGCAGAGCGAGGTATGTAGGCGGTGCTACAGAGTTCTTGAA
GTGGTGGCCTAACTACGGCTACACTAGAAGAACAGTATTTGGTATCTGCGCTCTGCTGAAGCCAGTTACC
TTCGGAAGAAGAGTTGGTAGCTCTTGATCCGGCAAACAAACCACCGCTGGTAGCGGTGGTTTTTTTGTTT
GCAAGCAGCAGATTACGCGCAGAAAAAAAGGATCTCAAGAAGATCCTTTGATCTTTTCTACGGGGTCTGA
CGCTCAGTGGAACGAAAACTCACGTTAAGGGATTTTGGTCATGAGATTATCAAAAAGGATCTTCACCTAG
ATCCTTTTAAATTAAAAATGAAGTTTTAAATCAATCTAAAGTATATATGTGTAACATTGGTCTAGTGATT
AGAAAAACTCATCGAGCATCAAATGAAACTGCAATTTATTCATATCAGGATTATCAATACCATATTTTTG
AAAAAGCCGTTTCTGTAATGAAGGAGAAAACTCACCGAGGCAGTTCCATAGGATGGCAAGATCCTGGTAT
CGGTCTGCGATTCCGACTCGTCCAACATCAATACAACCTATTAATTTCCCCTCGTCAAAAATAAGGTTAT
CAAGTGAGAAATCACCATGAGTGACGACTGAATCCGGTGAGAATGGCAAAAGTTTATGCATTTCTTTCCA
GACTTGTTCAACAGGCCAGCCATTACGCTCGTCATCAAAATCACTCGCATCAACCAAACCGTTATTCATT
CGTGATTGCGCCTGAGCGAGACGAAATACGCGATCGCTGTTAAAAGGACAATTACAAACAGGAATCGAAT
GCAACCGGCGCAGGAACACTGCCAGCGCATCAACAATATTTTCACCTGAATCAGGATATTCTTCTAATAC
CTGGAATGCTGTTTTCCCTGGGATCGCAGTGGTGAGTAACCATGCATCATCAGGAGTACGGATAAAATGC
TTGATGGTCGGAAGAGGCATAAATTCCGTCAGCCAGTTTAGTCTGACCATCTCATCTGTAACATCATTGG
CAACGCTACCTTTGCCATGTTTCAGAAACAACTCTGGCGCATCGGGCTTCCCATACAATCGGTAGATTGT
CGCACCTGATTGCCCGACATTATCGCGAGCCCATTTATACCCATATAAATCAGCATCCATGTTGGAATTT
AATCGCGGCCTTGAGCAAGACGTTTCCCGTTGAATATGGCTCATAACACCCCTTGTATTACTGTTTATGT
AAGCAGACAGTTTTATTGTTCATGATGATATATTTTTATCTTGTGCAATGTAACATCAGAGATTTTGAGA
CACAACGTGGCTTTGTTGAATAAATCGAACTTTTGCTGAGTTGAAGGATCAGATCACGCATCTTCCCGAC
AACGCAGACCGTTCCGTGGCAAAGCAAAAGTTCAAAATCACCAACTGGTCCACCTACAACAAAGCTCTCA
TCAACCGTGGCTCCCTCACTTTCTGGCTGGATGATGGGGCGATTCAGGCGATCCCCATCCAACAGCCCGC
CGTCGAGCGGGCTTTTTTATCCCCGGAAGCCTGTGGATAGAGGGTAGTTATCCACGTGAAACCGCTAATG
CCCCGCAAAGCCTTGATTCACGGGGCTTTCCGGCCCGCTCCAAAAACTATCCACGTGAAATCGCTAATCA
GGGTACGTGAAATCGCTAATCGGAGTACGTGAAATCGCTAATAAGGTCACGTGAAATCGCTAATCAAAAA
GGCACGTGAGAACGCTAATAGCCCTTTCAGATCAACAGCTTGCAAACACCCCTCGCTCCGGCAAGTAGTT
ACAGCAAGTAGTATGTTCAATTAGCTTTTCAATTATGAATATATATATCAATTATTGGTCGCCCTTGGCT
TGTGGACAATGCGCTACGCGCACCGGCTCCGCCCGTGGACAACCGCAAGCGGTTGCCCACCGTCGAGCGC
CTTTGCCCACAACCCGGCGGCCGGCCGCAACAGATCGTTTTATAAATTTTTTTTTTTGAAAAAGAAAAAG
CCCGAAAGGCGGCAACCTCTCGGGCTTCTGGATTTCCGATCCCCGGAATTAGATCTTGGCAGGATATATT
GTGGTGTAACGTTATCGATCTGGATTTTAGTACTGGATTTTGGTTTTAGGAATTAGAAATTTTATTGATA
GAAGTATTTTACAAATACAAATACATACTAAGGGTTTCTTATATGCTCAACACATGAGCGAAACCCTATA
AGAACCCTAATTTCCCTTATCGGGAAACTACTCACACATTATTTATGGAGAAAATAGAGAGAGATAGATT
TGTAGAGAGAGACTGGTGATTTCAGCGTACCGAATTAATTCCTGAATCACTGCGACCGGCCCTCCCGCGA
CCCAGCCGAGCGAGCTTAGCGAACTGTGGACGAGAACTGTGCCACCAAGCGTAAGGCCGTTCTCTCGCAT
TTGCCTTGCTAGGCTCGCGCGAGTTGCTGGCTGAGGCGTTCTCGAAATCAGCTCTTGTTCGGTCGGCATC
TACTCTATTCCTTTGCCCTCGGACGAGTGCTGGGGCGTCGGTTTCCACTATCGGCGAGTACTTCTACACA
GCCATCGGTCCAGACGGCCGCGCTTCTGCGGGCGATTTGTGTACGCCCGACAGTCCCGGCTCCGGATCGG
ACGATTGCGTCGCATCGACCCTGCGCCCAAGCTGCATCATCGAAATTGCCGTCAACCAAGCTCTGATAGA
GTTGGTCAAGACCAATGCGGAGCATATACGCCCGGAGCCTTGGCGATCCTGCAAGCTCCGGATGCCTCCG
CTCGAAGTAGCGCGTCTGCTGCTCCATACAAGCCAACCACGGCCTCCAGAAGAAGATGTTGGCGACCTCG
TATTGGGAATCCCCGAACATCGCCTCGCTCCAGTCAATGACCGCTGTTATGCGGCCATTGTCCGTCAGGA
CATTGTTGGAGCCGAAATCCGCGTGCACGAGGTGCCGGACTTCGGGGCAGTCCTCGGCCCAAAGCATCAG
CTCATCGAGAGCCTGCGCGACGGACGCACTGACGGTGTCGTCCATCACAGTTTGCCAGTGATACACATGG
GGATCAGCAATCGCGCATATGAAATCACGCCATGTAGTGTATTGACCGATTCCTTGCGGTCCGAATGGGC
CGAACCCGCTCGTCTGGCTAAGATCGGCCGCAGCGATAGCATCCATAGCCTCCGCGACCGGCTGAAGAAC
AGCGGGCAGTTCGGTTTCAGGCAGGTCTTGCAACGTGACACCCTGTGCACGGCGGGAGATGCAATAGGTC
AGGCTCTCGCTGAACTCCCCAATGTCAAGCACTTCCGGAATCGGGAGCGCGGCCGATGCAAAGTGCCGAT
AAACATAACGATCTTTGTAGAAACCATCGGCGCAGCTATTTACCCGCAGGACATATCCACGCCCTCCTAC
ATCGAAGCTGAAAGCACGAGATTCTTCGCCCTCCGAGAGCTGCATCAGGTCGGAGACGCTGTCGAACTTT
TCGATCAGAAACTTCTCGACAGACGTCGCGGTGAGTTCAGGCTTTTTCATAGGGGGGATCAGCTTGGGC
Features (pLannotate 1.2.2; 14 found; start..end, strand, type, name):
      1..346     -  promoter       CaMV 35S promoter: strong constitutive promoter from cauliflower mosaic virus
      3..49      -  promoter       minimal CaMV 35S promoter: minimal 35S promoter from cauliflower mosaic virus
   1074..1784    +  CDS            mCherry: monomeric derivative of DsRed fluorescent protein (Shaner et al., 2004) mammalian codon-optimized
   1792..2040    +  terminator     HSP terminator: efficient transcription terminator from the Arabidopsis thaliana heat shock protein 18.2 gene (Nagaya et al., 2010)
   2051..2081    -  promoter       NOS promoter (fragment): nopaline synthase promoter
   2205..2229    +  misc_feature   RB T-DNA repeat: right border repeat from nopaline C58 T-DNA
   2320..2908    -  rep_origin     ori: high-copy-number ColE1/pMB1/pBR322/pUC origin of replication
   3079..3894    -  CDS            KanR: aminoglycoside phosphotransferase; aph(3')-Ia; confers resistance to kanamycin in bacteria or G418 (Geneticin®) in eukaryotes
   4079..4180    +  CDS            TRA2_ECOLX (fragment): Protein predicted: Swiss-Prot protein existence level 4. Required for transposition of transposon Tn903. From Escherichia coli.
   4185..4620    +  rep_origin     pSa ori: origin of replication from bacterial plasmid pSa
   4747..4769    +  misc_feature   LB T-DNA repeat: left border repeat from nopaline C58 T-DNA (truncated)
   4777..4953    -  polyA_signal   CaMV poly(A) signal: cauliflower mosaic virus polyadenylation signal
   5003..5167    -  CDS            yokD (fragment): YOKD_BACSU - Experimental evidence at protein level: Swiss-Prot protein existence level 1. May contribute to antibiotic resistance. From Bacillus subtilis (strain 168).
   5188..6210    -  CDS            hph: KHYB_ECOLX - Experimental evidence at protein level: Swiss-Prot protein existence level 1. The aminoglycoside phosphotransferases achieve inactivation of their antibiotic substrates by phosphorylation. Only phosphorylates hygromycin and closely related compounds such as demethyl analogs and destomycin. From Escherichia coli.
