[The description below was written by a language model from this plasmid's Addgene catalogue record and pLannotate feature annotations shown in this document.]
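Description:
pG20_mCherry_Hyg is an empty plant expression vector of 6,229 bp built on the pGREEN binary backbone, intended as a cloning recipient for genes to be expressed in planta as C-terminal mCherry fusions. In E. coli it is maintained at high copy through a ColE1/pUC-type origin and selected with kanamycin via an aph(3')-Ia (KanR) gene. It also carries the pSa origin characteristic of pGREEN plasmids, which supports replication in Agrobacterium only when the pSa replicase is supplied in trans, conventionally from a helper plasmid. Nopaline-type left and right T-DNA border repeats delimit the region transferred into the plant genome.

Within the T-DNA, two units are annotated. The plant selection cassette sits next to the left border on the reverse strand: a CaMV 35S promoter (at the start of the circular map, directly upstream of the gene across the numbering origin) drives the hph hygromycin phosphotransferase gene, followed by a CaMV poly(A) signal, giving hygromycin resistance to transformed plant cells. The expression cassette runs in the opposite direction toward the right border and consists of an mCherry coding sequence followed by the Arabidopsis HSP18.2 terminator, an efficient terminator noted by the depositor. Roughly 700 bp between the 35S promoter and mCherry is unannotated, and neither the feature table nor the catalogue fields identify the promoter driving the gene of interest or the cloning sites. A short NOS promoter fragment and small Tn903- and yokD-like matches appear to be cloning remnants or incidental hits. The vector belongs to an updated pGREEN suite designed for cost-effective plant cloning, and suits localisation or expression studies of red-fluorescent fusion proteins.
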