Addgene plasmid #159701: pG20_mCherry_Hyg
Purpose: (Empty Backbone) pGREEN-based cloning construct for expression in planta
Depositing lab: Hans-Henning Kunz. Depositing organization: Washington State University. Publication: An updated pGREEN-based vector suite for cost-effective cloning in plant molecular biology. Pratt AI, Knoblauch J, Kunz HH. MicroPubl Biol. 2020 Oct 7;2020. doi: 10.17912/micropub.biology.000317. PubMed 33274321.
Backbone
  Vector backbone: pGREEN
  Backbone size (bp): 6229
  Vector type: Plant Expression
  Selectable markers: Hygromycin
  Tag / fusion protein: mCherry (C terminal on backbone)
Growth in bacteria
  Bacterial resistance: Kanamycin, 50 μg/mL
  Growth temperature: 37°C
  Growth strain: DH5alpha
  Copy number: High Copy
Gene/Insert
  Gene/Insert name: None
  Tag / fusion protein: mCherry (C terminal on backbone)
Terms and licenses: Academic/Nonprofit Terms; Industry Terms: Not Available to Industry
Depositor comments: Empty pGREEN expression vector for cloning; HSP terminator
How to cite: pG20_mCherry_Hyg was a gift from Hans-Henning Kunz (Addgene plasmid # 159701 ; http://n2t.net/addgene:159701 ; RRID:Addgene_159701)
